>Addgene plasmid #81822 | pDONR223_GPR156_WT | addgene full sequence | sequence record 169248 | Addgene NGS Result
CTTTCCTGCGTTATCCCCTGATTCTGTGGATAACCGTATTACCGCCTTTGAGTGAGCTGATACCGCTCGC
CGCAGCCGAACGACCGAGCGCAGCGAGTCAGTGAGCGAGGAAGCGGAAGAGCGCCCAATACGCAAACCGC
CTCTCCCCGCGCGTTGGCCGATTCATTAATGCAGCTGGCACGACAGGTTTCCCGACTGGAAAGCGGGCAG
TGAGCGCAACGCAATTAATACGCGTACCGCTAGCCAGGAAGAGTTTGTAGAAACGCAAAAAGGCCATCCG
TCAGGATGGCCTTCTGCTTAGTTTGATGCCTGGCAGTTTATGGCGGGCGTCCTGCCCGCCACCCTCCGGG
CCGTTGCTTCACAACGTTCAAATCCGCTCCCGGCGGATTTGTCCTACTCAGGAGAGCGTTCACCGACAAA
CAACAGATAAAACGAAAGGCCCAGTCTTCCGACTGAGCCTTTCGTTTTATTTGATGCCTGGCAGTTCCCT
ACTCTCGCGTTAACGCTAGCATGGATGTTTTCCCAGTCACGACGTTGTAAAACGACGGCCAGTCTTAAGC
TCGGGCCCCAAATAATGATTTTATTTTGACTGATAGTGACCTGTTCGTTGCAACAAATTGATGAGCAATG
CTTTTTTATAATGCCAACTTTGTACAAAAAAGTTGGCACCATGGAGCCTGAAATAAACTGCTCTGAATTG
TGTGACAGTTTTCCTGGCCAGGAGCTGGATCGGAGACCCCTTCATGATCTCTGCAAGACAACAATTACAT
CTTCCCACCACAGCAGTAAGACCATCTCTTCATTATCTCCTGTCCTCTTGGGTATTGTTTGGACTTTTCT
CAGCTGTGGACTTCTGCTGATACTTTTCTTTCTTGCCTTTACAATTCACTGCAGGAAGAACAGGATTGTG
AAGATGTCCAGTCCCAATCTGAACATTGTGACCTTACTGGGCAGTTGTCTCACTTACAGTAGCGCTTACC
TCTTTGGGATTCAGGATGTTTTAGTGGGGAGCTCAATGGAAACTCTCATTCAGACAAGACTGTCCATGCT
GTGCATTGGGACCTCCCTTGTGTTTGGCCCCATTCTGGGAAAGAGCTGGCGACTCTACAAGGTGTTTACC
CAAAGGGTCCCGGACAAGAGAGTGATTATCAAAGACCTGCAGTTGCTGGGGTTGGTGGCAGCCCTGTTGA
TGGCTGATGTGATCCTGCTCATGACGTGGGTGCTGACTGATCCCATCCAGTGCCTCCAGATTCTCAGTGT
CAGTATGACGGTGACAGGGAAAGACGTGTCCTGCACTTCGACCAGCACCCACTTCTGTGCTTCCCGGTAT
TCCGATGTTTGGATTGCTCTCATTTGGGGATGCAAGGGTCTGCTCCTGCTGTATGGTGCCTACCTGGCTG
GCCTGACTGGCCATGTCAGCTCCCCTCCTGTGAATCAGTCCTTAACCATCATGGTGGGGGTCAACCTCCT
TGTACTGGCTGCTGGGCTGCTTTTTGTAGTCACCAGATACTTGCATTCCTGGCCCAACCTGGTCTTTGGA
CTCACATCTGGAGGGATCTTTGTTTGTACAACTACAATCAACTGCTTCATCTTCATTCCCCAGCTGAAGC
AATGGAAGGCATTTGAAGAGGAAAACCAAACAATCAGACGCATGGCCAAATATTTCAGCACTCCCAACAA
AAGCTTCCATACCCAGTATGGTGAGGAGGAGAACTGCCACCCGAGGGGAGAGAAAAGCTCCATGGAGAGG
CTCCTCACAGAAAAAAATGCTGTGATTGAAAGCCTGCAGGAACAAGTAAACAACGCCAAAGAGAAGATTG
TGAGGCTGATGTCAGCTGAGTGCACCTATGACCTCCCAGAGGGGGCTGCCCCACCTGCCTCTTCCCCGAA
CAAGGACGTCCAGGCGGTAGCCTCGGTCCACACCCTGGCAGCTGCTCAGGGGCCTTCGGGTCACCTCTCT
GACTTTCAGAATGATCCTGGCATGGCTGCCCGGGATTCCCAGTGCACTTCAGGGCCCTCCTCATATGCAC
AAAGCCTTGAGGGGCCTGGGAAGGACTCCAGCTTCTCCCCAGGGAAGGAGGAGAAGATATCTGACTCAAA
AGACTTTTCTGATCATTTAGACTCAGGTTGTAGCCAGAAGCCATGGACTGAGCAAAGCCTGGGTCCAGAA
AGAGGAGACCAAGTCCCCATGAACCCCAGCCAGAGTCTCCTACCAGATAGAGGCGGCTCAGATCCCCAGA
GACAGAGGCATCTGGAGAACTCAGAGGAGCCCCCAGAGCGGCGGTCACGGGTTAGTTCAGTAATCAGGGA
GAAACTTCAGGAGGTCTTACAAGATCTGGGCCTGGGCCCTGAGGCTTCCCTCTCCACCGCCCCCTCTTGT
CATCAGCAAACCTGGAAGAACAGTGCTGCCTTCAGCCCCCAAAAGATGCCCCTCTCCAAGGAGCTGGGCT
TTAGCCCTTACATGGTGAGGAGAAGGCGGGCAGCTCAGCGGGCCCGCTCACACTTTCCTGGCTCTGCACC
CTCATCTGTGGGGCATCGGGCAAACAGGACTGTTCCTGGGGCACACAGCAGGCTACATGTGCAGAATGGG
GACAGCCCCAGCCTGGCCCCACAAACTACTGATTCCAGAGTACGAAGACCTTCTTCCAGGAAGCCTTCAC
TACCTTCAGATCCTCAAGACAGACCAGGTACCCTGGAGGGCAGCAAACAAAGCCAGACAGAGCCCGAGGG
GGCTAGAGGGAGCAAAGCAGCCTTTCTTCGCCAGCCTTCTGGTTCTGGCCGGGCCCCAAGTCCTGCTGCC
CCATGCCTCTCCAAAGCCTCACCTGACTTGCCTGAACAGTGGCAGCTGTGGCCCCCAGTGCCCTCAGGCT
GTGCCTCCCTGTCTTCTCAACACAGCTATTTTGATACTGAGTCCAGCAGCTCAGATGAGTTCTTCTGCCG
CTGCCACCGGCCCTACTGTGAAATCTGCTTCCAGAGCTCTTCTGACTCTAGTGACAGTGGCACATCAGAC
ACTGACCCTGAGCCTACTGGGGGGCTGGCTTCCTGGGAAAAGCTGTGGGCCCGCTCCAAGCCTATTGTGA
ACTTCAAAGATGACTTGAAACCCACGCTGGTGTGATTGCCAACTTTCTTGTACAAAGTTGGCATTATAAG
AAAGCATTGCTTATCAATTTGTTGCAACGAACAGGTCACTATCAGTCAAAATAAAATCATTATTTGCCAT
CCAGCTGATATCCCCTATAGTGAGTCGTATTACATGGTCATAGCTGTTTCCTGGCAGCTCTGGCCCGTGT
CTCAAAATCTCTGATGTTACATTGCACAAGATAAAAATATATCATCATGCCTCCTCTAGACCAGCCAGGA
CAGAAATGCCTCGACTTCGCTGCTACCCAAGGTTGCCGGGTGACGCACACCGTGGAAACGGATGAAGGCA
CGAACCCAGTGGACATAAGCCTGTTCGGTTCGTAAGCTGTAATGCAAGTAGCGTATGCGCTCACGCAACT
GGTCCAGAACCTTGACCGAACGCAGCGGTGGTAACGGCGCAGTGGCGGTTTTCATGGCTTGTTATGACTG
TTTTTTTGGGGTACAGTCTATGCCTCGGGCATCCAAGCAGCAAGCGCGTTACGCCGTGGGTCGATGTTTG
ATGTTATGGAGCAGCAACGATGTTACGCAGCAGGGCAGTCGCCCTAAAACAAAGTTAAACATTATGAGGG
AAGCGGTGATCGCCGAAGTATCGACTCAACTATCAGAGGTAGTTGGCGTCATCGAGCGCCATCTCGAACC
GACGTTGCTGGCCGTACATTTGTACGGCTCCGCAGTGGATGGCGGCCTGAAGCCACACAGTGATATTGAT
TTGCTGGTTACGGTGACCGTAAGGCTTGATGAAACAACGCGGCGAGCTTTGATCAACGACCTTTTGGAAA
CTTCGGCTTCCCCTGGAGAGAGCGAGATTCTCCGCGCTGTAGAAGTCACCATTGTTGTGCACGACGACAT
CATTCCGTGGCGTTATCCAGCTAAGCGCGAACTGCAATTTGGAGAATGGCAGCGCAATGACATTCTTGCA
GGTATCTTCGAGCCAGCCACGATCGACATTGATCTGGCTATCTTGCTGACAAAAGCAAGAGAACATAGCG
TTGCCTTGGTAGGTCCAGCGGCGGAGGAACTCTTTGATCCGGTTCCTGAACAGGATCTATTTGAGGCGCT
AAATGAAACCTTAACGCTATGGAACTCGCCGCCCGACTGGGCTGGCGATGAGCGAAATGTAGTGCTTACG
TTGTCCCGCATTTGGTACAGCGCAGTAACCGGCAAAATCGCGCCGAAGGATGTCGCTGCCGACTGGGCAA
TGGAGCGCCTGCCGGCCCAGTATCAGCCCGTCATACTTGAAGCTAGACAGGCTTATCTTGGACAAGAAGA
AGATCGCTTGGCCTCGCGCGCAGATCAGTTGGAAGAATTTGTCCACTACGTGAAAGGCGAGATCACCAAG
GTAGTCGGCAAATAACCCTCGAGCCACCCATGACCAAAATCCCTTAACGTGAGTTACGCGTCGTTCCACT
GAGCGTCAGACCCCGTAGAAAAGATCAAAGGATCTTCTTGAGATCCTTTTTTTCTGCGCGTAATCTGCTG
CTTGCAAACAAAAAAACCACCGCTACCAGCGGTGGTTTGTTTGCCGGATCAAGAGCTACCAACTCTTTTT
CCGAAGGTAACTGGCTTCAGCAGAGCGCAGATACCAAATACTGTTCTTCTAGTGTAGCCGTAGTTAGGCC
ACCACTTCAAGAACTCTGTAGCACCGCCTACATACCTCGCTCTGCTAATCCTGTTACCAGTGGCTGCTGC
CAGTGGCGATAAGTCGTGTCTTACCGGGTTGGACTCAAGACGATAGTTACCGGATAAGGCGCAGCGGTCG
GGCTGAACGGGGGGTTCGTGCACACAGCCCAGCTTGGAGCGAACGACCTACACCGAACTGAGATACCTAC
AGCGTGAGCTATGAGAAAGCGCCACGCTTCCCGAAGGGAGAAAGGCGGACAGGTATCCGGTAAGCGGCAG
GGTCGGAACAGGAGAGCGCACGAGGGAGCTTCCAGGGGGAAACGCCTGGTATCTTTATAGTCCTGTCGGG
TTTCGCCACCTCTGACTTGAGCGTCGATTTTTGTGATGCTCGTCAGGGGGGCGGAGCCTATGGAAAAACG
CCAGCAACGCGGCCTTTTTACGGTTCCTGGCCTTTTGCTGGCCTTTTGCTCACATGTT
Features (pLannotate 1.2.2; 12 found; start..end, strand, type, name):
    121..213     +  CDS            lacI (fragment): lac repressor; lacI; The lac repressor binds to the lac operator to inhibit transcription in E. coli. This inhibition can be relieved by adding lactose or isopropyl-β-D-thiogalactopyranoside (IPTG).
    268..295     -  terminator     rrnB T2 terminator: transcription terminator T2 from the E. coli rrnB gene
    427..470     +  terminator     rrnB T1 terminator: Escherichia coli rrnB; transcription terminator T1 from the E. coli rrnB gene
    517..553     -  CDS            lacZα (fragment): LacZα fragment of β-galactosidase; lacZ fragment
    570..665     +  protein_bind   attL3: mutant version of attL; recombination site for the Gateway® LR reaction LR Clonase™
    671..3112    +  CDS            GPR156: GP156_HUMAN - Also known as GABABL, PGR28. Experimental evidence at transcript level: Swiss-Prot protein existence level 2. Orphan receptor. From Homo sapiens (Human).
   3120..3215    -  protein_bind   attL3: mutant version of attL; recombination site for the Gateway® LR reaction LR Clonase™
   3234..3252    -  promoter       T7 promoter: promoter for bacteriophage T7 RNA polymerase
   3442..3465    +  promoter       Pc promoter (fragment): intI1 (promoter lies within the coding sequence); class 1 integron promoter
   3641..3697    +  CDS            GmR (fragment): gentamycin acetyltransferase; aacC1; confers resistance to gentamycin
   3704..4495    +  CDS            SmR: aminoglycoside adenylyltransferase (Murphy, 1985); aadA; confers resistance to spectinomycin and streptomycin
   4588..5176    +  rep_origin     ori: high-copy-number ColE1/pMB1/pBR322/pUC origin of replication
