[The description below was written by a language model from this plasmid's Addgene catalogue record and pLannotate feature annotations shown in this document.]
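Description:
pDONR223_GPR156_WT is a Gateway entry clone built on the Invitrogen pDONR223 backbone and forms part of the Target Accelerator Plasmid Collection, a set of clones assembled for systematic functional testing of cancer-associated alleles. It is a bacterial propagation plasmid rather than an expression vector. It replicates from a high-copy ColE1/pUC-type origin and is selected with spectinomycin through the aadA (SmR) aminoglycoside adenylyltransferase gene. That gene lies downstream of a fragment of the class 1 integron Pc promoter and a remnant of a gentamicin resistance gene. The sequenced record is 5,238 nt.

The payload is the human GPR156 open reading frame (also known as GABABL or PGR28), an orphan G protein-coupled receptor, annotated as a roughly 2.4 kb CDS. Although the name marks it as the wild-type reference clone, the catalogue lists an E516D difference from the reference transcript; the record does not explain this. The ORF is flanked by two oppositely oriented attL recombination sites. The automated annotation labels both as attL3, though entry clones in this backbone conventionally carry an attL1/attL2 pair. These sites allow the insert to be moved by LR Clonase into any compatible destination vector. The clone is in the "closed" configuration, with a stop codon immediately after the insert, so it suits native or N-terminally tagged expression but not C-terminal fusions. No promoter drives the gene in this plasmid. The rrnB T1 and T2 terminators upstream of the cassette insulate it from read-through transcription, and a T7 promoter lies just outside the downstream attL site, pointing back toward the insert. Short lacI and lacZα fragments are backbone remnants.
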