Addgene plasmid #81822: pDONR223_GPR156_WT
Purpose: Gateway Donor vector containing GPR156 , part of the Target Accelerator Plasmid Collection.
Depositing lab: Jesse Boehm & William Hahn & David Root. Depositing organization: Broad Institute. Publication: Systematic Functional Interrogation of Rare Cancer Variants Identifies Oncogenic Alleles. Kim E, Ilic N, Shrestha Y, Zou L, Kamburov A, Zhu C, Yang X, Lubonja R, Tran N, Nguyen C, Lawrence MS, Piccioni F, Bagul M, Doench JG, Chouinard CR, Wu X, Hogstrom L, Natoli T, Tamayo P, Horn H, Corsello SM, Lage K, Root DE, Subramanian A, Golub TR, Getz G, Boehm JS, Hahn WC. Cancer Discov. 2016 Jul;6(7):714-26. doi: 10.1158/2159-8290.CD-16-0160. Epub 2016 May 4. PubMed 27147599.
Backbone
  Vector backbone: pDONR223
  Backbone manufacturer: Invitrogen
  Backbone size w/o insert (bp): 2790
  Vector type: Gateway Entry vector
Growth in bacteria
  Bacterial resistance: Spectinomycin, 50 μg/mL
  Growth temperature: 37°C
  Growth strain: DH5alpha
  Copy number: High Copy
Gene/Insert
  Gene/Insert name: GPR156 (alt name: NM_153002.2)
  Species: H. sapiens (human)
  Mutation: E516D
  Entrez Gene: GPR156 (a.k.a. GABABL, PGR28)
  Promoter: None
  Cloning method: Gateway Cloning
  Sequencing primers: 5′ M13pUC-fwd; 3′ M13-Rev
Terms and licenses: Academic/Nonprofit Terms; Industry Terms: Not Available to Industry
Depositor comments: Closed state: stop codon immediately follows insert
How to cite: pDONR223_GPR156_WT was a gift from Jesse Boehm & William Hahn & David Root (Addgene plasmid # 81822 ; http://n2t.net/addgene:81822 ; RRID:Addgene_81822)
