>Addgene plasmid #81822 | pDONR223_GPR156_WT | depositor partial sequence | sequence record 155141 | Insert sequence
ATGGAGCCTGAAATAAACTGCTCTGAATTGTGTGACAGTTTTCCTGGCCAGGAGCTGGATCGGAGACCCC
TTCATGATCTCTGCAAGACAACAATTACATCTTCCCACCACAGCAGTAAGACCATCTCTTCATTATCTCC
TGTCCTCTTGGGTATTGTTTGGACTTTTCTCAGCTGTGGACTTCTGCTGATACTTTTCTTTCTTGCCTTT
ACAATTCACTGCAGGAAGAACAGGATTGTGAAGATGTCCAGTCCCAATCTGAACATTGTGACCTTACTGG
GCAGTTGTCTCACTTACAGTAGCGCTTACCTCTTTGGGATTCAGGATGTTTTAGTGGGGAGCTCAATGGA
AACTCTCATTCAGACAAGACTGTCCATGCTGTGCATTGGGACCTCCCTTGTGTTTGGCCCCATTCTGGGA
AAGAGCTGGCGACTCTACAAGGTGTTTACCCAAAGGGTCCCGGACAAGAGAGTGATTATCAAAGACCTGC
AGTTGCTGGGGTTGGTGGCAGCCCTGTTGATGGCTGATGTGATCCTGCTCATGACGTGGGTGCTGACTGA
TCCCATCCAGTGCCTCCAGATTCTCAGTGTCAGTATGACGGTGACAGGGAAAGACGTGTCCTGCACTTCG
ACCAGCACCCACTTCTGTGCTTCCCGGTATTCCGATGTTTGGATTGCTCTCATTTGGGGATGCAAGGGTC
TGCTCCTGCTGTATGGTGCCTACCTGGCTGGCCTGACTGGCCATGTCAGCTCCCCTCCTGTGAATCAGTC
CTTAACCATCATGGTGGGGGTCAACCTCCTTGTACTGGCTGCTGGGCTGCTTTTTGTAGTCACCAGATAC
TTGCATTCCTGGCCCAACCTGGTCTTTGGACTCACATCTGGAGGGATCTTTGTTTGTACAACTACAATCA
ACTGCTTCATCTTCATTCCCCAGCTGAAGCAATGGAAGGCATTTGAAGAGGAAAACCAAACAATCAGACG
CATGGCCAAATATTTCAGCACTCCCAACAAAAGCTTCCATACCCAGTATGGTGAGGAGGAGAACTGCCAC
CCGAGGGGAGAGAAAAGCTCCATGGAGAGGCTCCTCACAGAAAAAAATGCTGTGATTGAAAGCCTGCAGG
AACAAGTAAACAACGCCAAAGAGAAGATTGTGAGGCTGATGTCAGCTGAGTGCACCTATGACCTCCCAGA
GGGGGCTGCCCCACCTGCCTCTTCCCCGAACAAGGACGTCCAGGCGGTAGCCTCGGTCCACACCCTGGCA
GCTGCTCAGGGGCCTTCGGGTCACCTCTCTGACTTTCAGAATGATCCTGGCATGGCTGCCCGGGATTCCC
AGTGCACTTCAGGGCCCTCCTCATATGCACAAAGCCTTGAGGGGCCTGGGAAGGACTCCAGCTTCTCCCC
AGGGAAGGAGGAGAAGATATCTGACTCAAAAGACTTTTCTGATCATTTAGACTCAGGTTGTAGCCAGAAG
CCATGGACTGAGCAAAGCCTGGGTCCAGAAAGAGGAGACCAAGTCCCCATGAACCCCAGCCAGAGTCTCC
TACCAGATAGAGGCGGCTCAGATCCCCAGAGACAGAGGCATCTGGAGAACTCAGAGGAGCCCCCAGAGCG
GCGGTCACGGGTTAGTTCAGTAATCAGGGAGAAACTTCAGGAGGTCTTACAAGATCTGGGCCTGGGCCCT
GAGGCTTCCCTCTCCACCGCCCCCTCTTGTCATCAGCAAACCTGGAAGAACAGTGCTGCCTTCAGCCCCC
AAAAGATGCCCCTCTCCAAGGAGCTGGGCTTTAGCCCTTACATGGTGAGGAGAAGGCGGGCAGCTCAGCG
GGCCCGCTCACACTTTCCTGGCTCTGCACCCTCATCTGTGGGGCATCGGGCAAACAGGACTGTTCCTGGG
GCACACAGCAGGCTACATGTGCAGAATGGGGACAGCCCCAGCCTGGCCCCACAAACTACTGATTCCAGAG
TACGAAGACCTTCTTCCAGGAAGCCTTCACTACCTTCAGATCCTCAAGACAGACCAGGTACCCTGGAGGG
CAGCAAACAAAGCCAGACAGAGCCCGAGGGGGCTAGAGGGAGCAAAGCAGCCTTTCTTCGCCAGCCTTCT
GGTTCTGGCCGGGCCCCAAGTCCTGCTGCCCCATGCCTCTCCAAAGCCTCACCTGACTTGCCTGAACAGT
GGCAGCTGTGGCCCCCAGTGCCCTCAGGCTGTGCCTCCCTGTCTTCTCAACACAGCTATTTTGATACTGA
GTCCAGCAGCTCAGATGAGTTCTTCTGCCGCTGCCACCGGCCCTACTGTGAAATCTGCTTCCAGAGCTCT
TCTGACTCTAGTGACAGTGGCACATCAGACACTGACCCTGAGCCTACTGGGGGGCTGGCTTCCTGGGAAA
AGCTGTGGGCCCGCTCCAAGCCTATTGTGAACTTCAAAGATGACTTGAAACCCACGCTGGTG
