>Addgene plasmid #81822 | pDONR223_GPR156_WT | addgene partial sequence | sequence record 160805 | M13-F20 5'-TGTAAAACGACGGCCAGT-3'
TTTTATTTTGACTGATAGTGACCTGTTCGTTGCAACAAATTGATGAGCAATGCTTTTTTATAATGCCAAC
TTTGTACAAAAAAGTTGGCACCATGGAGCCTGAAATAAACTGCTCTGAATTGTGTGACAGTTTTCCTGGC
CAGGAGCTGGATCGGAGACCCCTTCATGATCTCTGCAAGACAACAATTACATCTTCCCACCACAGCAGTA
AGACCATCTCTTCATTATCTCCTGTCCTCTTGGGTATTGTTTGGACTTTTCTCAGCTGTGGACTTCTGCT
GATACTTTTCTTTCTTGCCTTTACAATTCACTGCAGGAAGAACAGGATTGTGAAGATGTCCAGTCCCAAT
CTGAACATTGTGACCTTACTGGGCAGTTGTCTCACTTACAGTAGCGCTTACCTCTTTGGGATTCAGGATG
TTTTAGTGGGGAGCTCAATGGAAACTCTCATTCAGACAAGACTGTCCATGCTGTGCATTGGGACCTCCCT
TGTGTTTGGCCCCATTCTGGGAAAGAGCTGGCGACTCTACAAGGTGTTTACCCAAAGGGTCCCGGACAAG
AGAGTGATTATCAAAGACCTGCAGTTGCTGGGGTTGGTGGCAGCCCTGTTGATGGCTGATGTGATCCTGC
TCATGACGTGGGTGCTGACTGATCCCATCCAGTGCCTCCAGATTCTCAGTGTCAGTATGACGGTGACAGG
GAAAGACGTGTCCTGCACTTCGACCAGCACCCACTTCTGTGCTTCCCGGTATTCCGATGTTTGGATTGCT
CTCATTTGGGGATGCAAGGGTCTGCTCCTGCTGTATGGTGCCTACCTGGCTGGCCTGACTGGCCATGTCA
GCTCCCCTCCTGTGAATCAGTCCTTAACCATCATGGTGGGGGTCAACCTCCTTGTACTGGCTGCTGGGCT
GCTTTTTGTAGTCACCAGATACTTGCATTCCTGGCCCAACCTGGTCTTTGGACTCACATCTGGAGGGATC
TTTGTTTGTACAACTACATCA
